Addgene plasmid #191968: pcDNA-DEST47-Noa1-GFP
Purpose: Gateway Destination Vector, containing NOA1-GFP chimera coding sequence, for Gateway Cloning Technology
Depositing lab: Luca Scorrano. Depositing organization: University of Padua.
Backbone
  Vector backbone: pcDNA-DEST47
  Vector type: Synthetic Biology
Growth in bacteria
  Bacterial resistance: Ampicillin, 100 μg/mL
  Growth temperature: 37°C
  Growth strain: DH5alpha
  Copy number: Unknown
Gene/Insert
  Gene/Insert name: Noa1-GFP
  Species: Other
  Cloning method: Gateway Cloning
Terms and licenses: Academic/Nonprofit Terms; Industry Terms: Not Available to Industry
How to cite: pcDNA-DEST47-Noa1-GFP was a gift from Luca Scorrano (Addgene plasmid # 191968 ; http://n2t.net/addgene:191968 ; RRID:Addgene_191968)
