[The description below was written by a language model from this plasmid's Addgene catalogue record and pLannotate feature annotations shown in this document.]
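Description:
pcDNA-DEST47-Noa1-GFP is a mammalian expression plasmid of about 8.2 kb built on the pcDNA-DEST47 Gateway backbone. The catalogue calls it a Gateway destination vector. However, the annotated sequence shows attB1 and attB2 sites flanking the insert rather than an attR/ccdB cassette, so it looks like the expression clone that results after the coding sequence has been recombined in. It is propagated in E. coli through a high-copy ColE1/pUC-type origin and selected with ampicillin via the β-lactamase gene. An f1 origin is also present, which would allow single-stranded DNA production. For selection in mammalian cells, an SV40 enhancer/early promoter drives a neomycin phosphotransferase gene followed by an SV40 polyadenylation signal. The short ble, lacI, lac promoter/operator and bom annotations appear to be backbone remnants, not functional modules.

The payload is driven by the human CMV immediate-early enhancer and promoter, with a T7 promoter just downstream that can support in vitro transcription. The NOA1 open reading frame sits between the att sites. The feature table matches it to the human protein, although the catalogue lists the species only as "Other". NOA1 is a GTP-binding factor implicated in mitochondrial translation, respiration and mitochondria-mediated cell death. Immediately after attB2 comes Cycle 3 GFP, annotated as a mammalian codon-optimized version, and then the bovine growth hormone polyadenylation signal. This layout matches the recorded purpose of encoding a NOA1-GFP chimera with GFP at the C-terminus. The record does not spell out applications, but such a construct would typically be used for transient or G418-selected stable expression to visualise the localisation and behaviour of NOA1 in mammalian cells.
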