Features (pLannotate 1.2.2; 23 found; start..end, strand, type, name):
     65..394     +  promoter       SV40 promoter: SV40 enhancer and early promoter
    461..1252    +  CDS            neo: KKA2_KLEPN - Also known as kan, nptII. Experimental evidence at protein level: Swiss-Prot protein existence level 1. Resistance to kanamycin, neomycin, paromomycin, ribostamycin, butirosin and gentamicin B. From Klebsiella pneumoniae.
   1278..1436    +  CDS            ble (fragment): BLE_KLEPN - Experimental evidence at protein level: Swiss-Prot protein existence level 1. Binding protein with a strong affinity to the bleomycin family of antibiotics. Binds to CL990; an antimitotic-antibiotic compound. From Klebsiella pneumoniae.
   1431..1552    +  polyA_signal   SV40 poly(A) signal: SV40 polyadenylation signal
   1625..1641    -  protein_bind   lac operator: The lac repressor binds to the lac operator to inhibit transcription in E. coli. This inhibition can be relieved by adding lactose or isopropyl-β-D-thiogalactopyranoside (IPTG). lac repressor encoded by lacI
   1649..1679    -  promoter       lac promoter: promoter for the E. coli lac operon
   1694..1715    -  protein_bind   CAP binding site: CAP binding activates transcription in the presence of cAMP. E. coli catabolite activator protein
   1728..1820    -  CDS            lacI (fragment): lac repressor; lacI; The lac repressor binds to the lac operator to inhibit transcription in E. coli. This inhibition can be relieved by adding lactose or isopropyl-β-D-thiogalactopyranoside (IPTG).
   2003..2591    -  rep_origin     ori: high-copy-number ColE1/pMB1/pBR322/pUC origin of replication
   2762..3622    -  CDS            AmpR: β-lactamase; bla; confers resistance to ampicillin, carbenicillin, and related antibiotics
   3623..3727    -  promoter       AmpR promoter: bla
   3786..3838    -  misc_feature   bom (fragment): basis of mobility region from pBR322
   3993..4372    +  enhancer       CMV enhancer: human cytomegalovirus immediate early enhancer
   4373..4576    +  promoter       CMV promoter: human cytomegalovirus (CMV) immediate early promoter
   4572..4605    +  LTR            5' LTR (truncated) (fragment): truncated 5' long terminal repeat (LTR) from HIV-1
   4621..4639    +  promoter       T7 promoter: promoter for bacteriophage T7 RNA polymerase
   4672..4696    +  protein_bind   attB1: mutant version of attB; recombination site for the Gateway® BP reaction BP Clonase™
   4702..6795    +  CDS            NOA1: NOA1_HUMAN - Also known as C4orf14. Experimental evidence at protein level: Swiss-Prot protein existence level 1. Involved in regulation of mitochondrial protein translation and respiration. Plays a role in mitochondria-mediated cell death. May act as a scaffolding protein or stabilizer of respiratory chain supercomplexes. Binds GTP. From Homo sapiens (Human).
   6800..6824    -  protein_bind   attB2: mutant version of attB; recombination site for the Gateway® BP reaction BP Clonase™
   6835..7554    +  CDS            Cycle 3 GFP: Cycle 3 GFP (Crameri et al., 1996) mammalian codon-optimized
   7582..7806    +  polyA_signal   bGH poly(A) signal: bovine growth hormone polyadenylation signal
   7810..7831    +  promoter       SV40 promoter (fragment): SV40 enhancer and early promoter
   7852..51      +  rep_origin     f1 ori (across the origin) (sequence partly withheld): f1 bacteriophage origin of replication; arrow indicates direction of (+) strand synthesis
>Addgene plasmid #191968 | pcDNA-DEST47-Noa1-GFP | addgene full sequence | sequence record 379648 | Addgene NGS Result
CGGCCTATTGGTTAAAAAATGAGCTGATTTAACAAAAATTTAACGCGAATTAATTCTGTGGAATGTGTGT
CAGTTAGGGTGTGGAAAGTCCCCAGGCTCCCCAGCAGGCAGAAGTATGCAAAGCATGCATCTCAATTAGT
CAGCAACCAGGTGTGGAAAGTCCCCAGGCTCCCCAGCAGGCAGAAGTATGCAAAGCATGCATCTCAATTA
GTCAGCAACCATAGTCCCGCCCCTAACTCCGCCCATCCCGCCCCTAACTCCGCCCAGTTCCGCCCATTCT
CCGCCCCATGGCTGACTAATTTTTTTTATTTATGCAGAGGCCGAGGCCGCCTCTGCCTCTGAGCTATTCC
AGAAGTAGTGAGGAGGCTTTTTTGGAGGCCTAGGCTTTTGCAAAAAGCTCCCGGGAGCTTGTATATCCAT
TTTCGGATCTGATCAAGAGACAGGATGAGGATCGTTTCGCATGATTGAACAAGATGGATTGCACGCAGGT
TCTCCGGCCGCTTGGGTGGAGAGGCTATTCGGCTATGACTGGGCACAACAGACAATCGGCTGCTCTGATG
CCGCCGTGTTCCGGCTGTCAGCGCAGGGGCGCCCGGTTCTTTTTGTCAAGACCGACCTGTCCGGTGCCCT
GAATGAACTGCAGGACGAGGCAGCGCGGCTATCGTGGCTGGCCACGACGGGCGTTCCTTGCGCAGCTGTG
CTCGACGTTGTCACTGAAGCGGGAAGGGACTGGCTGCTATTGGGCGAAGTGCCGGGGCAGGATCTCCTGT
CATCTCACCTTGCTCCTGCCGAGAAAGTATCCATCATGGCTGATGCAATGCGGCGGCTGCATACGCTTGA
TCCGGCTACCTGCCCATTCGACCACCAAGCGAAACATCGCATCGAGCGAGCACGTACTCGGATGGAAGCC
GGTCTTGTCGATCAGGATGATCTGGACGAAGAGCATCAGGGGCTCGCGCCAGCCGAACTGTTCGCCAGGC
TCAAGGCGCGCATGCCCGACGGCGAGGATCTCGTCGTGACCCATGGCGATGCCTGCTTGCCGAATATCAT
GGTGGAAAATGGCCGCTTTTCTGGATTCATCGACTGTGGCCGGCTGGGTGTGGCGGACCGCTATCAGGAC
ATAGCGTTGGCTACCCGTGATATTGCTGAAGAGCTTGGCGGCGAATGGGCTGACCGCTTCCTCGTGCTTT
ACGGTATCGCCGCTCCCGATTCGCAGCGCATCGCCTTCTATCGCCTTCTTGACGAGTTCTTCTGAGCGGG
ACTCTGGGGTTCGCGAAATGACCGACCAAGCGACGCCCAACCTGCCATCACGAGATTTCGATTCCACCGC
CGCCTTCTATGAAAGGTTGGGCTTCGGAATCGTTTTCCGGGACGCCGGCTGGATGATCCTCCAGCGCGGG
GATCTCATGCTGGAGTTCTTCGCCCACCCCAACTTGTTTATTGCAGCTTATAATGGTTACAAATAAAGCA
ATAGCATCACAAATTTCACAAATAAAGCATTTTTTTCACTGCATTCTAGTTGTGGTTTGTCCAAACTCAT
CAATGTATCTTATCATGTCTGTATACCGTCGACCTCTAGCTAGAGCTTGGCGTAATCATGGTCATAGCTG
TTTCCTGTGTGAAATTGTTATCCGCTCACAATTCCACACAACATACGAGCCGGAAGCATAAAGTGTAAAG
CCTGGGGTGCCTAATGAGTGAGCTAACTCACATTAATTGCGTTGCGCTCACTGCCCGCTTTCCAGTCGGG
AAACCTGTCGTGCCAGCTGCATTAATGAATCGGCCAACGCGCGGGGAGAGGCGGTTTGCGTATTGGGCGC
TCTTCCGCTTCCTCGCTCACTGACTCGCTGCGCTCGGTCGTTCGGCTGCGGCGAGCGGTATCAGCTCACT
CAAAGGCGGTAATACGGTTATCCACAGAATCAGGGGATAACGCAGGAAAGAACATGTGAGCAAAAGGCCA
GCAAAAGGCCAGGAACCGTAAAAAGGCCGCGTTGCTGGCGTTTTTCCATAGGCTCCGCCCCCCTGACGAG
CATCACAAAAATCGACGCTCAAGTCAGAGGTGGCGAAACCCGACAGGACTATAAAGATACCAGGCGTTTC
CCCCTGGAAGCTCCCTCGTGCGCTCTCCTGTTCCGACCCTGCCGCTTACCGGATACCTGTCCGCCTTTCT
CCCTTCGGGAAGCGTGGCGCTTTCTCATAGCTCACGCTGTAGGTATCTCAGTTCGGTGTAGGTCGTTCGC
TCCAAGCTGGGCTGTGTGCACGAACCCCCCGTTCAGCCCGACCGCTGCGCCTTATCCGGTAACTATCGTC
TTGAGTCCAACCCGGTAAGACACGACTTATCGCCACTGGCAGCAGCCACTGGTAACAGGATTAGCAGAGC
GAGGTATGTAGGCGGTGCTACAGAGTTCTTGAAGTGGTGGCCTAACTACGGCTACACTAGAAGAACAGTA
TTTGGTATCTGCGCTCTGCTGAAGCCAGTTACCTTCGGAAAAAGAGTTGGTAGCTCTTGATCCGGCAAAC
AAACCACCGCTGGTAGCGGTGGTTTTTTTGTTTGCAAGCAGCAGATTACGCGCAGAAAAAAAGGATCTCA
AGAAGATCCTTTGATCTTTTCTACGGGGTCTGACGCTCAGTGGAACGAAAACTCACGTTAAGGGATTTTG
GTCATGAGATTATCAAAAAGGATCTTCACCTAGATCCTTTTAAATTAAAAATGAAGTTTTAAATCAATCT
AAAGTATATATGAGTAAACTTGGTCTGACAGTTACCAATGCTTAATCAGTGAGGCACCTATCTCAGCGAT
CTGTCTATTTCGTTCATCCATAGTTGCCTGACTCCCCGTCGTGTAGATAACTACGATACGGGAGGGCTTA
CCATCTGGCCCCAGTGCTGCAATGATACCGCGAGACCCACGCTCACCGGCTCCAGATTTATCAGCAATAA
ACCAGCCAGCCGGAAGGGCCGAGCGCAGAAGTGGTCCTGCAACTTTATCCGCCTCCATCCAGTCTATTAA
TTGTTGCCGGGAAGCTAGAGTAAGTAGTTCGCCAGTTAATAGTTTGCGCAACGTTGTTGCCATTGCTACA
GGCATCGTGGTGTCACGCTCGTCGTTTGGTATGGCTTCATTCAGCTCCGGTTCCCAACGATCAAGGCGAG
TTACATGATCCCCCATGTTGTGCAAAAAAGCGGTTAGCTCCTTCGGTCCTCCGATCGTTGTCAGAAGTAA
GTTGGCCGCAGTGTTATCACTCATGGTTATGGCAGCACTGCATAATTCTCTTACTGTCATGCCATCCGTA
AGATGCTTTTCTGTGACTGGTGAGTACTCAACCAAGTCATTCTGAGAATAGTGTATGCGGCGACCGAGTT
GCTCTTGCCCGGCGTCAATACGGGATAATACCGCGCCACATAGCAGAACTTTAAAAGTGCTCATCATTGG
AAAACGTTCTTCGGGGCGAAAACTCTCAAGGATCTTACCGCTGTTGAGATCCAGTTCGATGTAACCCACT
CGTGCACCCAACTGATCTTCAGCATCTTTTACTTTCACCAGCGTTTCTGGGTGAGCAAAAACAGGAAGGC
AAAATGCCGCAAAAAAGGGAATAAGGGCGACACGGAAATGTTGAATACTCATACTCTTCCTTTTTCAATA
TTATTGAAGCATTTATCAGGGTTATTGTCTCATGAGCGGATACATATTTGAATGTATTTAGAAAAATAAA
CAAATAGGGGTTCCGCGCACATTTCCCCGAAAAGTGCCACCTGACGTCGACGGATCGGGAGATCTCCCGA
TCCCCTATGGTGCACTCTCAGTACAATCTGCTCTGATGCCGCATAGTTAAGCCAGTATCTGCTCCCTGCT
TGTGTGTTGGAGGTCGCTGAGTAGTGCGCGAGCAAAATTTAAGCTACAACAAGGCAAGGCTTGACCGACA
ATTGCATGAAGAATCTGCTTAGGGTTAGGCGTTTTGCGCTGCTTCGCGATGTACGGGCCAGATATACGCG
TTGACATTGATTATTGACTAGTTATTAATAGTAATCAATTACGGGGTCATTAGTTCATAGCCCATATATG
GAGTTCCGCGTTACATAACTTACGGTAAATGGCCCGCCTGGCTGACCGCCCAACGACCCCCGCCCATTGA
CGTCAATAATGACGTATGTTCCCATAGTAACGCCAATAGGGACTTTCCATTGACGTCAATGGGTGGAGTA
TTTACGGTAAACTGCCCACTTGGCAGTACATCAAGTGTATCATATGCCAAGTACGCCCCCTATTGACGTC
AATGACGGTAAATGGCCCGCCTGGCATTATGCCCAGTACATGACCTTATGGGACTTTCCTACTTGGCAGT
ACATCTACGTATTAGTCATCGCTATTACCATGGTGATGCGGTTTTGGCAGTACATCAATGGGCGTGGATA
GCGGTTTGACTCACGGGGATTTCCAAGTCTCCACCCCATTGACGTCAATGGGAGTTTGTTTTGGCACCAA
AATCAACGGGACTTTCCAAAATGTCGTAACAACTCCGCCCCATTGACGCAAATGGGCGGTAGGCGTGTAC
GGTGGGAGGTCTATATAAGCAGAGCTCTCTGGCTAACTAGAGAACCCACTGCTTACTGGCTTATCGAAAT
TAATACGACTCACTATAGGGAGACCCAAGCTGGCTAGTTAAGCTTGATCAAACAAGTTTGTACAAAAAAG
CAGGCTCCACCATGCTGCCCGCTCGCCTACCGTTCAGGCTGCTGAGCCTTTTCCTTCGTGGATCCGCTCC
CACGGCAGCGCGCCATGGCCTCCGGGAGCCGCTCCTGGAGAGGAGGTGCGCTGCCGCCTCCTCCTTCCAG
CACTCATCGAGTCTGGGACGCGAGCTTCCTTATGACCCCGTGGACACGGAGGGCTTTGGAGAAGGTGGTG
ACATGCAGGAGCGTTTTCTGTTCCCGGAGTACATCCTGGATCCGGAGCCGCAACCCACCCGCGAAAAGCA
GCTGCAGGAGCTCCAGCAACAGCAGGAGGAGGAGGAGCGACAGAGGCAGCAGCGGCGGGAGGAGCGGCGA
CAGCAAAACCTACGGGCCAGGTCCCGGGAGCACCCGGTCGTGGGGCACCCGGACCCGGCATTGCCGCCCA
GCGGCGTGAACTGCTCGGGCTGCGGGGCAGAGCTGCACTGCCAGGACGCCGGAGTGCCCGGCTACCTGCC
CCGAGAGAAGTTCCTCCGCACGGCGGAGGCAGACGGCGGGCTGGCACGGACCGTGTGCCAGCGCTGCTGG
CTGCTGTCGCACCACCGGCGCGCTCTACGCCTGCAGGTGAGCCGCGAGCAGTACCTGGAGCTGGTGAGCG
CCGCGTTGCGGCGGCCCGGCCCCTCCCTGGTGCTCTACATGGTGGACCTGCTGGACCTGCCCGACGCCCT
GCTGCCCGACTTGCCCGCGCTGGTGGGCCCCAAGCAGCTGATCGTGCTGGGAAACAAAGTGGACCTCCTG
CCCCAGGATGCTCCTGGCTACCGGCAGAGGCTGCGGGAGCGACTGTGGGAGGACTGTGCCCGCGCCGGGC
TCCTGCTGGCCCCTGGCCACCAAGGGCCACAGCGCCCCGTCAAGGACGAGCCACAGGACGGGGAGAATCC
GAATCCGCCGAACTGGTCCCGCACAGTGGTCAGGGACGTGCGGCTGATCAGCGCCAAGACCGGCTATGGA
GTGGAAGAGTTGATCTCTGCCCTTCAGCGCTCCTGGCGCTACCGTGGGGACGTCTACTTAGTGGGCGCCA
CCAACGCCGGCAAATCCACTCTCTTTAACACGCTCCTGGAGTCCGATTACTGCACTGCCAAGGGCTCCGA
GGCCATCGACAGAGCCACCATCTCCCCTTGGCCAGGTACTACATTAAACCTTCTGAAGTTTCCTATTTGC
AACCCAACTCCTTACAGAATGTTTAAAAGGCATCAAAGACTTAAAAAAGATTCAACTCAAGCTGAAGAAG
ATCTTAGTGAGCAAGAACAAAATCAGCTTAATGTCCTCAAAAAGCATGGTTATGTCGTAGGAAGAGTTGG
AAGGACATTCTTGTATTCAGAAGAACAGAAGGATAACATTCCCTTTGAGTTTGATGCTGATTCACTTGCC
TTTGACATGGAAAATGACCCTGTTATGGGTACACACAAATCCACCAAACAAGTAGAATTGACTGCACAAG
ATGTGAAAGATGCCCACTGGTTTTATGACACCCCTGGAATTACAAAAGAAAATTGTATTTTAAATCTTCT
AACAGAAAAAGAAGTAAATATTGTTTTGCCAACACAGTCCATTGTTCCAAGAACTTTTGTGCTTAAACCA
GGAATGGTTCTGTTTTTGGGTGCTATAGGCCGCATAGATTTCCTGCAGGGAAATCAGTCAGCTTGGTTTA
CAGTCGTGGCTTCCAACATCCTCCCTGTGCATATCACCTCCTTGGACAGGGCAGACGCTCTGTATCAGAA
GCATGCAGGTCATACGTTACTCCAGATTCCAATGGGTGGAAAAGAACGAATGGCAGGATTTCCTCCTCTT
GTTGCTGAAGACATTATGTTAAAAGAAGGACTGGGGGCATCTGAAGCAGTGGCCGACATCAAGTTTTCCT
CTGCAGGTTGGGTTTCAGTAACACCTAATTTTAAGGACAGACTGCATCTCCGAGGCTATACACCTGAAGG
AACAGTTTTGACCGTCCGGCCCCCTCTCTTGCCATATATTGTTAACATCAAAGGACAGCGCATCAAGAAA
AGTGTGGCCTATAAAACCAAGAAGCCTCCTTCCCTTATGTACAACGTGAGGAAGAAGAAAGGAAAGATAA
ATGTATTGGACCCAGCTTTCTTGTACAAAGTGGTTCGATCTAGAATGGCTAGCAAAGGAGAAGAACTTTT
CACTGGAGTTGTCCCAATTCTTGTTGAATTAGATGGTGATGTTAATGGGCACAAATTTTCTGTCAGTGGA
GAGGGTGAAGGTGATGCTACATACGGAAAGCTTACCCTTAAATTTATTTGCACTACTGGAAAACTACCTG
TTCCATGGCCAACACTTGTCACTACTTTCTCTTATGGTGTTCAATGCTTTTCCCGTTATCCGGATCATAT
GAAACGGCATGACTTTTTCAAGAGTGCCATGCCCGAAGGTTATGTACAGGAACGCACTATATCTTTCAAA
GATGACGGGAACTACAAGACGCGTGCTGAAGTCAAGTTTGAAGGTGATACCCTTGTTAATCGTATCGAGT
TAAAAGGTATTGATTTTAAAGAAGATGGAAACATTCTCGGACACAAACTCGAGTACAACTATAACTCACA
CAATGTATACATCACGGCAGACAAACAAAAGAATGGAATCAAAGCTAACTTCAAAATTCGCCACAACATT
GAAGATGGATCCGTTCAACTAGCAGACCATTATCAACAAAATACTCCAATTGGCGATGGCCCTGTCCTTT
TACCAGACAACCATTACCTGTCGACACAATCTGCCCTTTCGAAAGATCCCAACGAAAAGCGTGACCACAT
GGTCCTTCTTGAGTTTGTAACTGCTGCTGGGATTACACATGGCATGGATGAGCTCTACAAATAATGAATT
AAACCCGCTGATCAGCCTCGACTGTGCCTTCTAGTTGCCAGCCATCTGTTGTTTGCCCCTCCCCCGTGCC
TTCCTTGACCCTGGAAGGTGCCACTCCCACTGTCCTTTCCTAATAAAATGAGGAAATTGCATCGCATTGT
CTGAGTAGGTGTCATTCTATTCTGGGGGGTGGGGTGGGGCAGGACAGCAAGGGGGAGGATTGGGAAGACA
ATAGCAGGCATGCTGGGGATGCGGTGGGCTCTATGGCTTCTGAGGCGGAAAGAACCAGCTGGGGCTCTAG
GGGGTATCCCC
[124 nt withheld, positions 7852-7975]
C
[91 nt withheld, positions 7977-8067]
A
[49 nt withheld, positions 8069-8117]
CCTTTGACGTTGGAGTCCACGTTCTTT
[37 nt withheld, positions 8145-8181]
ACCCTATCTCGGTCTATTCTTTTGATTTATAAGGGATTTTGCCGATTT
